Addgene plasmid #147910: pAc5.1B-DmAdhV5-5BoxB_X
Purpose: Insect Expression of DmAdh-5BoxB
Depositing lab: Elisa Izaurralde. Depositing organization: Max Planck Institute for Developmental Biology.
Backbone
  Vector backbone: Unknown
  Vector type: Insect Expression
Growth in bacteria
  Bacterial resistance: Ampicillin, 100 μg/mL
  Growth temperature: 37°C
  Growth strain: DH5alpha
  Copy number: Low Copy
Gene/Insert
  Gene/Insert name: DmAdh-5BoxB
  Species: D. melanogaster (fly)
  Entrez Gene: Adh (a.k.a. Dmel_CG3481, ADH, Adh3, BG:DS01486.8, CG32954, CG3481, DM-ADH, DmADH, Dmel\CG3481, Dreg-1, Reg-1, T16, adh, dADH)
  Cloning method: Unknown
Terms and licenses: Academic/Nonprofit Terms; Industry Terms: Not Available to Industry
Depositor comments: genomic Adh DNA NCBI:NT_033779.4 locus:156661.....16230; 16201.......16565. Plasmids from this collection were made available to the research community and donated after the lab closed. Please note that the sequence provided by the depositing laboratory may be theoretical/predicted or based on Sanger sequencing results. There may be discrepancies between sequencing results obtained by Addgene and the depositor sequence. If an Addgene verified sequence is not available, please contact before placing your order to request that our lab fully sequence the plasmid.
How to cite: pAc5.1B-DmAdhV5-5BoxB_X was a gift from Elisa Izaurralde (Addgene plasmid # 147910 ; http://n2t.net/addgene:147910 ; RRID:Addgene_147910)
