[The description below was written by a language model from this plasmid's Addgene catalogue record and pLannotate feature annotations shown in this document.]
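Description:
pAc5.1B-DmAdhV5-5BoxB_X is an insect expression plasmid of about 6.5 kb. The catalogue lists the backbone as unknown, although the name points to the pAc5.1 series. It is propagated in E. coli through a ColE1/pUC-type origin and selected with ampicillin via the bla gene and its own promoter. The annotation calls the origin high-copy, whereas the catalogue lists the plasmid as low copy. A fragment of a tetracycline resistance gene is also detected, but it is partial and appears to be a backbone remnant rather than a usable marker.

The payload is driven by the constitutive Drosophila melanogaster actin 5C promoter. Downstream lies the D. melanogaster alcohol dehydrogenase (Adh) gene. The depositor states that it was cloned from genomic DNA, which fits its annotation as two coding fragments separated by a short gap, presumably an intron. The Adh coding region is fused in frame to a C-terminal V5 epitope tag. After this ORF come a short fragment matching β-globin 3' sequence and five copies of the boxB hairpin, the RNA element bound by the bacteriophage λ N peptide. A second V5 sequence follows, probably the vector's own tag region and not expected to be translated. The SV40 polyadenylation signal comes next and is annotated on the reverse strand.

With the boxB sites in the 3' UTR, the Adh mRNA can serve as a tethering reporter. Any protein fused to λN and co-expressed in Drosophila cells is recruited to the transcript, so its effect on the mRNA can be examined. The record itself gives the purpose only as insect expression of DmAdh-5BoxB.
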