Features (pLannotate 1.2.2; 17 found; start..end, strand, type, name):
     49..2558    +  promoter       Ac5 promoter: Drosophila melanogaster actin 5C promoter
   2603..2701    +  CDS            Adh (fragment): ADH_DROME - Experimental evidence at protein level: Swiss-Prot protein existence level 1. From Drosophila melanogaster (Fruit fly).
   2767..3432    +  CDS            Adh (fragment): ADH_DROME - Experimental evidence at protein level: Swiss-Prot protein existence level 1. From Drosophila melanogaster (Fruit fly).
   3433..3474    +  CDS            V5 tag: epitope tag from simian virus 5
   3525..3552    +  polyA_signal   β-globin poly(A) (fragment): human β-globin polyadenylation signal
   3559..3577    +  protein_bind   boxB: λ N peptide binding site consisting of an RNA hairpin within the N-utliization (nut) site of the λ bacteriophage transcript (Tan and Frankel, 1995) λN peptide
   3601..3619    +  protein_bind   boxB: λ N peptide binding site consisting of an RNA hairpin within the N-utliization (nut) site of the λ bacteriophage transcript (Tan and Frankel, 1995) λN peptide
   3625..3643    +  protein_bind   boxB: λ N peptide binding site consisting of an RNA hairpin within the N-utliization (nut) site of the λ bacteriophage transcript (Tan and Frankel, 1995) λN peptide
   3683..3701    +  protein_bind   boxB: λ N peptide binding site consisting of an RNA hairpin within the N-utliization (nut) site of the λ bacteriophage transcript (Tan and Frankel, 1995) λN peptide
   3707..3725    +  protein_bind   boxB: λ N peptide binding site consisting of an RNA hairpin within the N-utliization (nut) site of the λ bacteriophage transcript (Tan and Frankel, 1995) λN peptide
   3773..3814    +  CDS            V5 tag: epitope tag from simian virus 5
   3914..4048    -  polyA_signal   SV40 poly(A) signal: SV40 polyadenylation signal
   4071..4155    -  CDS            large T antigen (fragment): large T antigen from SV40 (simian virus 40)
   4156..4603    +  CDS            TcR (fragment): tetracycline efflux protein; tet; confers resistance to tetracycline
   4649..5237    -  rep_origin     ori: high-copy-number ColE1/pMB1/pBR322/pUC origin of replication
   5408..6268    -  CDS            AmpR: β-lactamase; bla; confers resistance to ampicillin, carbenicillin, and related antibiotics
   6269..6373    -  promoter       AmpR promoter: bla
>Addgene plasmid #147910 | pAc5.1B-DmAdhV5-5BoxB_X | addgene full sequence | sequence record 381960 | Addgene NGS Result
AATTAATTCTATATTCTAAAAACACAAATGATACTTCTAAAAAAAAATCATGAATGGCATCAACTCTGAA
TCAAATCTTTGCAGATGCACCTACTTCTCATTTCCACTGTCACATCATTTTTCCAGATCTCGCTGCCTGT
TATGTGGCCCACAAACCAAGACACGTTTTATGGCCATTAAAGCTGGCTGATCGTCGCCAAACACCAAATA
CATAATGAATATGTACACATTCGAGAAAGAAGCGATCAAAGAAGCGTCTTCGGGCGGAGTAGGAGAATGC
GGAGGAGAAGGAGAACGAGCTGATCTAGTATCTCTCCACAATCCAATGCCAACTGACCAACTGGCCATAT
TCGGAGCAATTTGAAGCCAATTTCCATCGCCTGGCGATCGCTCCATTCTTGGCTATATGTTTTTCACCGT
TACCCGGGGCCATTTTCAAAGACTCGTCGGCAAGATAAGATTGTGTCACTCGCTGTCTCTCTTCATTTGT
CGAAGAATGCTGAGGAATTTCGCGATGACGTCGGCGAGTATTTTGAAGAATGAGAATAATTTGTATTTAT
ACGAAAATCAGTTAGTGGAATTTTCTACAAAAACATGTTATCTATAGATAATTTTGTTGCAAAATATGTT
GACTATGACAAAGATTGTATGTATATACCTTTAATGTATTCTCATTTTCTTATGTATTTATAATGGCAAT
GATGATACTGATGATATTTTAAGATGATGCCAGACCAAAAGGCTTGAATTTCTGCGTCTTTTGCCGAACG
CAGTGCATGTGCAATTGTTGTTTTTTGGAATATTCAATTTTCGGACTGTCCGCTTTGATTTCAGTTTCTT
GGCTTATTCAAAAAGCAAAGTAAAGCCAAAAAAGCGAGATGGCAATACCAAATGCGGCAAAACGGTAGTG
GAAGGAAAGGGGTGCGGGGCAGCGGAAGGAAGGGTGGGGCGGGGCGTGGCGGGGTCTGTGGCTGGGCGCG
ACGTCACCGACGTTGGAGCCACTCCTTTGACCATGTGTGCGTGTGTGTATTATTCGTGTCTCGCCACTCG
CCGGTTGTTTTTTTCTTTTTATGCTGCGCTCTCTCTAGCGCCATCTCGCTTACGCATGCTCAACGCACCG
CATGTTGCCGTTTCCTTTTATGCGTCATTTTGGCTCGAAATAGGCAATTATTTAAACAAAGATTAGTCAA
CGAAAACGCTAAAATAAATAAGTCTACAATATGGTTACTTATTGCCATGTGTGTGCAGCCAACGATAGCA
ACAAAAGCAACAACACAGGTGGCTTTCCCTCTTTCACTTTTTGTTTGCAAGCCGCGTGCGAGCAAGACGG
CACGACCGGCAAACGCAATTACGCTGACAAAGAGCAGACGAAGTTTTGGCGAAAAACATCAAGGCGCCTG
ATACGAATGCATTTGCAATAACAATTGCGATATTTAATATTGTTTATGAAGCTGTTTGACTTCAAAACAC
ACAAAAAAAAAAATAAAACAAATTATTTGAAAGAGAATTAGGAATCGGACGCTTATCGTTAGGGTAACAA
CAAGAAATGCTTACTGAGTCACAGCCTCTGGAAAACTGCCGCAAGCCAGAGAGAGAGAGAAAAAGAGGGA
GAGCAGCTTAGACCGCATGTGCTTGTGTGTGAGGCGTCTCTCTCTTCGTCTCTGTTGCGCAAACGCATAG
ACTGCACTGAAAAAATCGATTACCTATTTTTTATGAATGAATATTTGCACTATTACTATTCAAAACTATT
AAGATAGCAATCACATTCAATAGCCAAATACTATACCACCTGAGCGATGCAACGAAATGATCAATTTGAG
CAAAAATGCTGCATATTTAGGACGGCATCATTATAGAAATGCTTCTTGCTGTGTACTTTTCTCTCGTCTG
GCAGCTGTTTCGCCGTTATTGTTAAAACCGGCTTAAGTTAGGTGTGTTTTCTACGACTAGTGAATGCCCT
ACTAGAAGATGTGTGTTGCACAAAATGTCCCTGGAATAACCAATTTGAAGTGCAGATAGCAGTAAACGTA
AGCTAATATGAATATTATTTAACTGTAATGTTTTAATATCGCTGGACATTACTAATAAACCCACTATAAA
CACATGTACATATGTATGTTTTGGCATACAATGAGTAGTTGGGGAAAAAATGTGTAAAAGCACCGTGACC
ATCACAGCATAAAGATAACCAGCTGAAGTATCGAATATGAGTAACCCCCAAATTGAATCACATGCCGCAA
CTGATAGGACCCATGGAAGTACACTCTTCATGGCGATATACAAGACACACACAAGCACGAACACCCAGTT
GCGGAGGAAATTCTCCGTAAATGAAAACCCAATCGGCGAACAATTCATACCCATATATGGTAAAAGTTTT
GAACGCGACTTGAGAGCGGAGAGCATTGCGGCTGATAAGGTTTTAGCGCTAAGCGGGCTTTATAAAACGG
GCTGCGGGACCAGTTTTCATATCACTACCGTTTGAGTTCTTGTGCTGTGTGGATACTCCTCCCGACACAA
AGCCGCTCCATCAGCCAGCAGTCGTCTAATCCAGAGACCCCGGATCGGGGTACCTACTAGTCCAGTGTGG
TGGAATTCCAACATGTCGTTTACTTTGACCAACAAGAACGTGATTTTCGTTGCCGGTCTGGGAGGCATTG
GTCTGGACACCAGCAAGGAGCTGCTCAAGCGCGATCTGAAGGTAACTATGCGATGCCCACAGGCTCCATG
CAGCGATGGAGGTTAATCTCGTGTATTCAATCCTAGAACCTGGTGATCCTCGACCGCATTGAGAACCCGG
CTGCCATTGCCGAGCTGAAGGCAATCAATCCAAAGGTGACCGTCACCTTCTACCCCTATGATGTGACCGT
GCCCATTGCCGAGACCACCAAGCTGCTGAAGACCATCTTCGCCCAGCTGAAGACCGTCGATGTCCTGATC
AACGGAGCTGGTATCCTGGACGATCACCAGATCGAGCGCACCATTGCCGTCAACTACACTGGCCTGGTCA
ACACCACGACGGCCATTCTGGACTTCTGGGACAAGCGCAAGGGCGGTCCCGGTGGTATCATCTGCAACAT
TGGATCCGTCACTGGATTCAATGCCATCTACCAGGTGCCCGTCTACTCCGGCACCAAGGCCGCCGTGGTC
AACTTCACCAGCTCCCTGGCGAAACTGGCCCCCATTACCGGCGTGACCGCTTACACCGTGAACCCCGGCA
TCACCCGCACCACCCTGGTGCACAAGTTCAACTCCTGGTTGGATGTTGAGCCCCAGGTTGCTGAGAAGCT
CCTGGCTCATCCCACCCAGCCATCGTTGGCCTGCGCCGAGAACTTCGTCAAGGCTATCGAACTGAACCAG
AACGGAGCCATCTGGAAACTGGACTTGGGCACCCTGGAGGCCATCCAGTGGACCAAGCACTGGGACTCCG
GCGGTAAGCCTATCCCTAACCCTCTCCTCGGTCTCGATTCTACGTAAATCTCGAGGGAATTCGCTAGCTT
TCCCGCTCGAGGGAATTCGCTAGCTTCCCTAAGTCCAACTACCAAACTGGGGATTCCTGGGCCCTGAAGA
AGGGCCCCTCGACTAGTCCAAATACAAACTGGGCCCTGAAGAAGGGCCCATATAGGGCCCTGAAGAAGGG
CCCTATCGAGGATATTATCTCGACTAAGTCCAACTACAAACTGGGCCCTGAAGAAGGGCCCATATAGGGC
CCTGAAGAAGGGCCCTATCGAGGATATTATCTCGAAGTCACCCATTCGAACCGCGGTTCGAAGGTAAGCC
TATCCCTAACCCTCTCCTCGGTCTCGATTCTACGCGTACCGGTCATCATCACCATCACCATTGAGTTTAA
ACCCGCTGATCAGCCTCGACTGTGCCTTCTAAGGCCTGAGCTCGCTGATCAGCCTCGATCGAGGATCCAG
ACATGATAAGATACATTGATGAGTTTGGACAAACCACAACTAGAATGCAGTGAAAAAAATGCTTTATTTG
TGAAATTTGTGATGCTATTGCTTTATTTGTAACCATTATAAGCTGCAATAAACAAGTTAACAACAACAAT
TGCATTCATTTTATGTTTCAGGTTCAGGGGGAGGTGTGGGAGGTTTTTTAAAGCAAGTAAAACCTCTACA
AATGTGGTATGGCTGATTATGATCAGTCGACCGATGCCCTTGAGAGCCTTCAACCCAGTCAGCTCCTTCC
GGTGGGCGCGGGGCATGACTATCGTCGCCGCACTTATGACTGTCTTCTTTATCATGCAACTCGTAGGACA
GGTGCCGGCAGCGCTCTGGGTCATTTTCGGCGAGGACCGCTTTCGCTGGAGCGCGACGATGATCGGCCTG
TCGCTTGCGGTATTCGGAATCTTGCACGCCCTCGCTCAAGCCTTCGTCACTGGTCCCGCCACCAAACGTT
TCGGCGAGAAGCAGGCCATTATCGCCGGCATGGCGGCCGACGCGCTGGGCTACGTCTTGCTGGCGTTCGC
GACGCGAGGCTGGATGGCCTTCCCCATTATGATTCTTCTCGCTTCCGGCGGCATCGGGATGCCCGCGTTG
CAGGCCATGCTGTCCAGGCAGGTAGATGACGACCATCAGGGACAGCTTCAAGGCCAGCAAAAGGCCAGGA
ACCGTAAAAAGGCCGCGTTGCTGGCGTTTTTCCATAGGCTCCGCCCCCCTGACGAGCATCACAAAAATCG
ACGCTCAAGTCAGAGGTGGCGAAACCCGACAGGACTATAAAGATACCAGGCGTTTCCCCCTGGAAGCTCC
CTCGTGCGCTCTCCTGTTCCGACCCTGCCGCTTACCGGATACCTGTCCGCCTTTCTCCCTTCGGGAAGCG
TGGCGCTTTCTCATAGCTCACGCTGTAGGTATCTCAGTTCGGTGTAGGTCGTTCGCTCCAAGCTGGGCTG
TGTGCACGAACCCCCCGTTCAGCCCGACCGCTGCGCCTTATCCGGTAACTATCGTCTTGAGTCCAACCCG
GTAAGACACGACTTATCGCCACTGGCAGCAGCCACTGGTAACAGGATTAGCAGAGCGAGGTATGTAGGCG
GTGCTACAGAGTTCTTGAAGTGGTGGCCTAACTACGGCTACACTAGAAGGACAGTATTTGGTATCTGCGC
TCTGCTGAAGCCAGTTACCTTCGGAAAAAGAGTTGGTAGCTCTTGATCCGGCAAACAAACCACCGCTGGT
AGCGGTGGTTTTTTTGTTTGCAAGCAGCAGATTACGCGCAGAAAAAAAGGATCTCAAGAAGATCCTTTGA
TCTTTTCTACGGGGTCTGACGCTCAGTGGAACGAAAACTCACGTTAAGGGATTTTGGTCATGAGATTATC
AAAAAGGATCTTCACCTAGATCCTTTTAAATTAAAAATGAAGTTTTAAATCAATCTAAAGTATATATGAG
TAAACTTGGTCTGACAGTTACCAATGCTTAATCAGTGAGGCACCTATCTCAGCGATCTGTCTATTTCGTT
CATCCATAGTTGCCTGACTCCCCGTCGTGTAGATAACTACGATACGGGAGGGCTTACCATCTGGCCCCAG
TGCTGCAATGATACCGCGAGACCCACGCTCACCGGCTCCAGATTTATCAGCAATAAACCAGCCAGCCGGA
AGGGCCGAGCGCAGAAGTGGTCCTGCAACTTTATCCGCCTCCATCCAGTCTATTAATTGTTGCCGGGAAG
CTAGAGTAAGTAGTTCGCCAGTTAATAGTTTGCGCAACGTTGTTGCCATTGCTGCAGGCATCGTGGTGTC
ACGCTCGTCGTTTGGTATGGCTTCATTCAGCTCCGGTTCCCAACGATCAAGGCGAGTTACATGATCCCCC
ATGTTGTGCAAAAAAGCGGTTAGCTCCTTCGGTCCTCCGATCGTTGTCAGAAGTAAGTTGGCCGCAGTGT
TATCACTCATGGTTATGGCAGCACTGCATAATTCTCTTACTGTCATGCCATCCGTAAGATGCTTTTCTGT
GACTGGTGAGTACTCAACCAAGTCATTCTGAGAATAGTGTATGCGGCGACCGAGTTGCTCTTGCCCGGCG
TCAACACGGGATAATACCGCGCCACATAGCAGAACTTTAAAAGTGCTCATCATTGGAAAACGTTCTTCGG
GGCGAAAACTCTCAAGGATCTTACCGCTGTTGAGATCCAGTTCGATGTAACCCACTCGTGCACCCAACTG
ATCTTCAGCATCTTTTACTTTCACCAGCGTTTCTGGGTGAGCAAAAACAGGAAGGCAAAATGCCGCAAAA
AAGGGAATAAGGGCGACACGGAAATGTTGAATACTCATACTCTTCCTTTTTCAATATTATTGAAGCATTT
ATCAGGGTTATTGTCTCATGAGCGGATACATATTTGAATGTATTTAGAAAAATAAACAAATAGGGGTTCC
GCGCACATTTCCCCGAAAAGTGCCACCTGACGTCTAAGAAACCATTATTATCATGACATTAACCTATAAA
AATAGGCGTATCACGAGGCCCTTTCGTCTTCAAG
